Addgene plasmid #148452: pT7-EGFP-C1-HsRCK-QHTRRKKtoAAAAAAA-shRNAres_AC
Purpose: Mammalian Expression of HsRck-QHTRRKKtoAAAAAAA-shRNAres
Depositing lab: Elisa Izaurralde. Depositing organization: Max Planck Institute for Developmental Biology. Publication: miRISC and the CCR4-NOT complex silence mRNA targets independently of 43S ribosomal scanning. Kuzuoglu-Ozturk D, Bhandari D, Huntzinger E, Fauser M, Helms S, Izaurralde E. EMBO J. 2016 Jun 1;35(11):1186-203. doi: 10.15252/embj.201592901. Epub 2016 Mar 23. PubMed 27009120.
Backbone
  Vector backbone: Unknown
  Vector type: Mammalian Expression
Growth in bacteria
  Bacterial resistance: Kanamycin, 50 μg/mL
  Growth temperature: 37°C
  Growth strain: DH5alpha
  Copy number: High Copy
Gene/Insert
  Gene/Insert name: HsRck-QHTRRKKtoAAAAAAA-shRNAres (alt name: DDX6)
  Species: H. sapiens (human)
  Entrez Gene: DDX6 (a.k.a. HLR2, IDDILF, P54, RCK, Rck/p54)
  Cloning method: Unknown
Terms and licenses: Academic/Nonprofit Terms; Industry Terms: Not Available to Industry
Depositor comments: ORF extracted from NCBI: NM_004397.3 Plasmids from this collection were made available to the research community and donated after the lab closed. Please note that the sequence provided by the depositing laboratory may be theoretical/predicted or based on Sanger sequencing results. There may be discrepancies between sequencing results obtained by Addgene and the depositor sequence. If an Addgene verified sequence is not available, please contact before placing your order to request that our lab fully sequence the plasmid.
How to cite: pT7-EGFP-C1-HsRCK-QHTRRKKtoAAAAAAA-shRNAres_AC was a gift from Elisa Izaurralde (Addgene plasmid # 148452 ; http://n2t.net/addgene:148452 ; RRID:Addgene_148452)
