[The description below was written by a language model from this plasmid's Addgene catalogue record and pLannotate feature annotations shown in this document.]
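Description:
pT7-EGFP-C1-HsRCK-QHTRRKKtoAAAAAAA-shRNAres_AC is a 6,188 nt mammalian expression plasmid that produces human DDX6 (also called RCK or p54) fused to the C-terminus of EGFP. The catalogue lists the backbone as unknown, although the name and feature layout resemble an EGFP-C1-type vector carrying an added T7 promoter. It is maintained at high copy in E. coli through a ColE1/pUC-type origin and selected with kanamycin. The NeoR/KanR aminoglycoside phosphotransferase gene sits behind tandem bacterial (bla-type) and SV40 early promoters and ends in an HSV TK polyadenylation signal, so the same marker can also confer G418 resistance in mammalian cells. An f1 origin is also present. Several short annotated fragments (HIV-1 LTR, SV40 large T antigen, ble, bGH poly(A)) are probably incidental sequence matches rather than functional parts.

The expression cassette uses the CMV immediate early enhancer and promoter, followed by a T7 promoter that would permit in vitro transcription, then the EGFP coding sequence, the DDX6 open reading frame, a residual multiple cloning site and the SV40 poly(A) signal. According to the name, the insert carries a QHTRRKK-to-AAAAAAA substitution, replacing a seven-residue motif with alanines, and is shRNA-resistant. This implies changes that let the transcript escape a DDX6-targeting shRNA, although the record does not detail them or state the functional consequence of the alanine block. Such a design suits complementation experiments in which endogenous DDX6, a DEAD-box protein involved in P-body formation, translational repression and decapping, is depleted and replaced by a fluorescently tagged mutant. The associated publication concerns mRNA silencing by miRISC and the CCR4-NOT complex.
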