Features (pLannotate 1.2.2; 17 found; start..end, strand, type, name):
     61..364     +  enhancer       CMV enhancer: human cytomegalovirus immediate early enhancer
    365..568     +  promoter       CMV promoter: human cytomegalovirus (CMV) immediate early promoter
    564..597     +  LTR            5' LTR (truncated) (fragment): truncated 5' long terminal repeat (LTR) from HIV-1
    613..631     +  promoter       T7 promoter: promoter for bacteriophage T7 RNA polymerase
    665..1381    +  CDS            EGFP: EGFP is a basic (constitutively fluorescent) green fluorescent protein published in 1996, derived from Aequorea victoria. It is reported to be a rapidly-maturing weak dimer with moderate acid sensitivity.
   1397..2812    +  CDS            DDX6: DDX6_HUMAN - Also known as HLR2, RCK. Experimental evidence at protein level: Swiss-Prot protein existence level 1. Essential for the formation of P-bodies, cytosolic membrane- less ribonucleoprotein granules involved in RNA metabolism through the coordinated storage of mRNAs encoding regulatory functions (PubMed:25995375, PubMed:27342281, PubMed:31422817). Plays a role in P- bodies to coordinate the storage of translationally inactive mRNAs in the cytoplasm and prevent their degradation (PubMed:27342281). In the process of mRNA degradation, plays a role in mRNA decapping (PubMed:16364915). Bl
   2817..2852    +  misc_feature   MCS (fragment): multiple cloning site
   2869..2953    +  CDS            large T antigen (fragment): large T antigen from SV40 (simian virus 40)
   2976..3097    +  polyA_signal   SV40 poly(A) signal: SV40 polyadenylation signal
   3131..3559    -  rep_origin     f1 ori (sequence partly withheld): f1 bacteriophage origin of replication; arrow indicates direction of (+) strand synthesis
   3586..3690    +  promoter       AmpR promoter: bla
   3692..4049    +  promoter       SV40 promoter: SV40 enhancer and early promoter
   4084..4878    +  CDS            NeoR/KanR: aminoglycoside phosphotransferase from Tn5; aph(3')-II (or nptII); confers resistance to neomycin, kanamycin, and G418 (Geneticin®)
   4899..5051    +  CDS            ble (fragment): BLE_KLEPN - Experimental evidence at protein level: Swiss-Prot protein existence level 1. Binding protein with a strong affinity to the bleomycin family of antibiotics. Binds to CL990; an antimitotic-antibiotic compound. From Klebsiella pneumoniae.
   5110..5157    +  polyA_signal   HSV TK poly(A) signal: herpes simplex virus thymidine kinase polyadenylation signal (Cole and Stacy, 1985)
   5248..5264    -  polyA_signal   bGH poly(A) signal (fragment): bovine growth hormone polyadenylation signal
   5486..6074    +  rep_origin     ori: high-copy-number ColE1/pMB1/pBR322/pUC origin of replication
>Addgene plasmid #148452 | pT7-EGFP-C1-HsRCK-QHTRRKKtoAAAAAAA-shRNAres_AC | depositor full sequence | sequence record 290900 | Full Sequence
TAGTTATTAATAGTAATCAATTACGGGGTCATTAGTTCATAGCCCATATATGGAGTTCCGCGTTACATAA
CTTACGGTAAATGGCCCGCCTGGCTGACCGCCCAACGACCCCCGCCCATTGACGTCAATAATGACGTATG
TTCCCATAGTAACGCCAATAGGGACTTTCCATTGACGTCAATGGGTGGAGTATTTACGGTAAACTGCCCA
CTTGGCAGTACATCAAGTGTATCATATGCCAAGTACGCCCCCTATTGACGTCAATGACGGTAAATGGCCC
GCCTGGCATTATGCCCAGTACATGACCTTATGGGACTTTCCTACTTGGCAGTACATCTACGTATTAGTCA
TCGCTATTACCATGGTGATGCGGTTTTGGCAGTACATCAATGGGCGTGGATAGCGGTTTGACTCACGGGG
ATTTCCAAGTCTCCACCCCATTGACGTCAATGGGAGTTTGTTTTGGCACCAAAATCAACGGGACTTTCCA
AAATGTCGTAACAACTCCGCCCCATTGACGCAAATGGGCGGTAGGCGTGTACGGTGGGAGGTCTATATAA
GCAGAGCTCTCTGGCTAACTAGAGAACCCACTGCTTACTGGCTTATCGAAATTAATACGACTCACTATAG
GGAGACCCAAGCTCTAGCGCTACCGGTCGCCACCATGGTGAGCAAGGGCGAGGAGCTGTTCACCGGGGTG
GTGCCCATCCTGGTCGAGCTGGACGGCGACGTAAACGGCCACAAGTTCAGCGTGTCCGGCGAGGGCGAGG
GCGATGCCACCTACGGCAAGCTGACCCTGAAGTTCATCTGCACCACCGGCAAGCTGCCCGTGCCCTGGCC
CACCCTCGTGACCACCCTGACCTACGGCGTGCAGTGCTTCAGCCGCTACCCCGACCACATGAAGCAGCAC
GACTTCTTCAAGTCCGCCATGCCCGAAGGCTACGTCCAGGAGCGCACCATCTTCTTCAAGGACGACGGCA
ACTACAAGACCCGCGCCGAGGTGAAGTTCGAGGGCGACACCCTGGTGAACCGCATCGAGCTGAAGGGCAT
CGACTTCAAGGAGGACGGCAACATCCTGGGGCACAAGCTGGAGTACAACTACAACAGCCACAACGTCTAT
ATCATGGCCGACAAGCAGAAGAACGGCATCAAGGTGAACTTCAAGATCCGCCACAACATCGAGGACGGCA
GCGTGCAGCTCGCCGACCACTACCAGCAGAACACCCCCATCGGCGACGGCCCCGTGCTGCTGCCCGACAA
CCACTACCTGAGCACCCAGTCCGCCCTGAGCAAAGACCCCAACGAGAAGCGCGATCACATGGTCCTGCTG
GAGTTCGTGACCGCCGCCGGGATCACTCTCGGCATGGACGAGCTGTACAAGTCCGGACTCAGATCTATGG
GTCTGTCCAGTCAAAATGGTCAGCTGAGAGGCCCTGTGAAACCCACTGGTGGCCCTGGAGGAGGGGGCAC
ACAGACACAGCAACAGATGAACCAGCTGAAAAACACCAACACAATCAATAATGGCACTCAGCAGCAAGCA
CAGAGTATGACCACCACTATTAAACCTGGTGATGACTGGAAAAAGACTTTAAAACTCCCTCCAAAGGATC
TAAGAATCAAAACTTCGGATGTGACCTCCACAAAAGGAAATGAGTTTGAAGATTACTGTTTGAAACGGGA
GTTACTGATGGGAATTTTTGAAATGGGCTGGGAAAAGCCATCTCCTATTCAGGAGGAGAGCATTCCCATT
GCTTTATCTGGTAGGGATATCTTAGCTAGAGCAAAAAATGGAACAGGCAAGAGCGGTGCCTACCTCATTC
CCTTACTTGAACGGCTAGACCTGAAGAAGGACAATATACAAGCAATGGTGATTGTTCCCACTAGAGAACT
TGCTCTACAGGTCAGTCAAATTTGCATCCAGGTCAGCAAACACATGGGAGGGGCCAAAGTGATGGCAACC
ACAGGAGGAACCAATTTACGAGATGACATAATGAGGCTTGATGATACAGTGCACGTGGTGATTGCTACCC
CTGGGAGAATCCTGGATCTTATTAAGAAAGGAGTAGCAAAGGTTGATCATGTCCAGATGATAGTATTGGA
TGAGGCAGATAAGTTGCTGTCACAGGATTTTGTGCAGATAATGGAGGATATTATTCTCACGCTACCTAAA
AACAGGCAGATTTTACTATATTCCGCTACTTTCCCTCTTAGTGTACAGAAGTTCATGAATTCCCATTTAC
AAAAGCCATACGAAATTAACCTGATGGAGGAACTAACTCTGAAGGGAGTAACCCAGTACTACGCATATGT
AACTGAGCGCGCAAAAGTAGCATGCCTCAACGCACTTTTCTCCGCACTTCAGATAAACCAGTCGATCATT
TTCTGTAACTCCTCTCAGGCAGTTGAATTGCTAGCCGCGGCGATTTCTCAACTGGGTTATTCTTGCTTCT
ATATTCATGCTAAAATGAGGCAGGAACATCGAAATCGTGTATTTCATGATTTCCGAAATGGCTTATGCCG
CAATCTTGTTTGCACTGATCTGTTTACCCGAGGTATTGATATACAAGCTGTGAATGTGGTAATAAACTTT
GATTTCCCAAAGCTGGCAGAGACCTATCTCCATCGTATTGGAAGATCAGGTCGCTTTGGTCATCTTGGCT
TAGCCATCAACTTGATCACATATGATGATCGCTTCAACCTGAAAAGTATTGAGGAGCAGCTGGGAACAGA
AATTAAACCTATTCCGAGCAACATTGATAAGAGCCTGTATGTGGCAGAATACCACAGCGAGCCTGTAGAA
GATGAGAAACCTTAACAATTCTGCAGTCGACGGTACCGCGGGCCCGGGATCCACCGGATCTAGATAACTG
ATCATAATCAGCCATACCACATTTGTAGAGGTTTTACTTGCTTTAAAAAACCTCCCACACCTCCCCCTGA
ACCTGAAACATAAAATGAATGCAATTGTTGTTGTTAACTTGTTTATTGCAGCTTATAATGGTTACAAATA
AAGCAATAGCATCACAAATTTCACAAATAAAGCATTTTTTTCACTGCATTCTAGTTGTGGTTTGTCCAAA
CTCATCAATGTATCTTAACGCGTAAATTGTAAGCGTTAATATTTTGTTAAAATTCGCGTTAAATTTTTGT
TAAATCAGCTCATTTTTTAACCAATAGGCCGAAATCGGCAAAATCCCTTATAAATCAAAAGAATAGACCG
AGATAGGGT
[37 nt withheld, positions 3230-3266]
AAAGAACGTGGACTCCAACGTCAAAGG
[49 nt withheld, positions 3294-3342]
T
[91 nt withheld, positions 3344-3434]
G
[124 nt withheld, positions 3436-3559]
CAGGTGGCACTTTTCGGGGAAATGTGCGCGGAACCCCTATTTGTTTATTTTTCTAAATACATTCAAATAT
GTATCCGCTCATGAGACAATAACCCTGATAAATGCTTCAATAATATTGAAAAAGGAAGAGTCCTGAGGCG
GAAAGAACCAGCTGTGGAATGTGTGTCAGTTAGGGTGTGGAAAGTCCCCAGGCTCCCCAGCAGGCAGAAG
TATGCAAAGCATGCATCTCAATTAGTCAGCAACCAGGTGTGGAAAGTCCCCAGGCTCCCCAGCAGGCAGA
AGTATGCAAAGCATGCATCTCAATTAGTCAGCAACCATAGTCCCGCCCCTAACTCCGCCCATCCCGCCCC
TAACTCCGCCCAGTTCCGCCCATTCTCCGCCCCATGGCTGACTAATTTTTTTTATTTATGCAGAGGCCGA
GGCCGCCTCGGCCTCTGAGCTATTCCAGAAGTAGTGAGGAGGCTTTTTTGGAGGCCTAGGCTTTTGCAAA
GATCGATCAAGAGACAGGATGAGGATCGTTTCGCATGATTGAACAAGATGGATTGCACGCAGGTTCTCCG
GCCGCTTGGGTGGAGAGGCTATTCGGCTATGACTGGGCACAACAGACAATCGGCTGCTCTGATGCCGCCG
TGTTCCGGCTGTCAGCGCAGGGGCGCCCGGTTCTTTTTGTCAAGACCGACCTGTCCGGTGCCCTGAATGA
ACTGCAAGACGAGGCAGCGCGGCTATCGTGGCTGGCCACGACGGGCGTTCCTTGCGCAGCTGTGCTCGAC
GTTGTCACTGAAGCGGGAAGGGACTGGCTGCTATTGGGCGAAGTGCCGGGGCAGGATCTCCTGTCATCTC
ACCTTGCTCCTGCCGAGAAAGTATCCATCATGGCTGATGCAATGCGGCGGCTGCATACGCTTGATCCGGC
TACCTGCCCATTCGACCACCAAGCGAAACATCGCATCGAGCGAGCACGTACTCGGATGGAAGCCGGTCTT
GTCGATCAGGATGATCTGGACGAAGAGCATCAGGGGCTCGCGCCAGCCGAACTGTTCGCCAGGCTCAAGG
CGAGCATGCCCGACGGCGAGGATCTCGTCGTGACCCATGGCGATGCCTGCTTGCCGAATATCATGGTGGA
AAATGGCCGCTTTTCTGGATTCATCGACTGTGGCCGGCTGGGTGTGGCGGACCGCTATCAGGACATAGCG
TTGGCTACCCGTGATATTGCTGAAGAGCTTGGCGGCGAATGGGCTGACCGCTTCCTCGTGCTTTACGGTA
TCGCCGCTCCCGATTCGCAGCGCATCGCCTTCTATCGCCTTCTTGACGAGTTCTTCTGAGCGGGACTCTG
GGGTTCGAAATGACCGACCAAGCGACGCCCAACCTGCCATCACGAGATTTCGATTCCACCGCCGCCTTCT
ATGAAAGGTTGGGCTTCGGAATCGTTTTCCGGGACGCCGGCTGGATGATCCTCCAGCGCGGGGATCTCAT
GCTGGAGTTCTTCGCCCACCCTAGGGGGAGGCTAACTGAAACACGGAAGGAGACAATACCGGAAGGAACC
CGCGCTATGACGGCAATAAAAAGACAGAATAAAACGCACGGTGTTGGGTCGTTTGTTCATAAACGCGGGG
TTCGGTCCCAGGGCTGGCACTCTGTCGATACCCCACCGAGACCCCATTGGGGCCAATACGCCCGCGTTTC
TTCCTTTTCCCCACCCCACCCCCCAAGTTCGGGTGAAGGCCCAGGGCTCGCAGCCAACGTCGGGGCGGCA
GGCCCTGCCATAGCCTCAGGTTACTCATATATACTTTAGATTGATTTAAAACTTCATTTTTAATTTAAAA
GGATCTAGGTGAAGATCCTTTTTGATAATCTCATGACCAAAATCCCTTAACGTGAGTTTTCGTTCCACTG
AGCGTCAGACCCCGTAGAAAAGATCAAAGGATCTTCTTGAGATCCTTTTTTTCTGCGCGTAATCTGCTGC
TTGCAAACAAAAAAACCACCGCTACCAGCGGTGGTTTGTTTGCCGGATCAAGAGCTACCAACTCTTTTTC
CGAAGGTAACTGGCTTCAGCAGAGCGCAGATACCAAATACTGTCCTTCTAGTGTAGCCGTAGTTAGGCCA
CCACTTCAAGAACTCTGTAGCACCGCCTACATACCTCGCTCTGCTAATCCTGTTACCAGTGGCTGCTGCC
AGTGGCGATAAGTCGTGTCTTACCGGGTTGGACTCAAGACGATAGTTACCGGATAAGGCGCAGCGGTCGG
GCTGAACGGGGGGTTCGTGCACACAGCCCAGCTTGGAGCGAACGACCTACACCGAACTGAGATACCTACA
GCGTGAGCTATGAGAAAGCGCCACGCTTCCCGAAGGGAGAAAGGCGGACAGGTATCCGGTAAGCGGCAGG
GTCGGAACAGGAGAGCGCACGAGGGAGCTTCCAGGGGGAAACGCCTGGTATCTTTATAGTCCTGTCGGGT
TTCGCCACCTCTGACTTGAGCGTCGATTTTTGTGATGCTCGTCAGGGGGGCGGAGCCTATGGAAAAACGC
CAGCAACGCGGCCTTTTTACGGTTCCTGGCCTTTTGCTGGCCTTTTGCTCACATGTTCTTTCCTGCGTTA
TCCCCTGATTCTGTGGATAACCGTATTACCGCCATGCAT
